>Addgene plasmid #9027 | 1121 pcDNA3 GFP FKHR H215R | addgene partial sequence | sequence record 17637 | GFP-F 5'-GGTCCTTCTTGAGTTTGTAAC-3'
CAGCTTCGGGATCCGAGCTCGGATCTGATGTCACCATGGCCGAGGCGCCTCAGGTGGTGGAGATCGACCC
GGACTTCGAGCCGCTGCCCCGGCCGCGCTCGTGCACCTGGCCGCTGCCCAGGCCGGAGTTTAGCCAGTCC
AACTCGGCCACCTCCAGCCCGGCGCCGTCGGGCAGCGCGGCTGCCAACCCCGACGCCGCGGCGGGCCTGC
CCTCGGCCTCGGCTGCCGCTGTCAGCGCCGACTTCATGAGCAACCTGAGCTTGCTGGAGGAGAGCGAGGA
CTTCCCGCAGGCGCCCGGCTCCGTGGCGGCGGCGGTGGCGGC
