[The description below was written by a language model from this plasmid's Addgene catalogue record.]
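Description:
1121 pcDNA3 GFP FKHR H215R is a mammalian expression plasmid built on the Invitrogen pcDNA3 backbone (about 6 kb without insert, a figure that presumably includes the GFP tag sequence carried on the backbone). It is maintained in E. coli as a high-copy plasmid under ampicillin selection. It also carries a neomycin resistance marker, so stably transfected mammalian cells can be selected with G418. The record does not list individual regulatory elements. pcDNA3 vectors conventionally drive the insert from the CMV immediate-early promoter and have a T7 promoter just upstream of the cloning site, which fits the T7 primer listed for 5′ sequencing.

The payload is a roughly 2 kb human FKHR cDNA (FOXO1, also called FOXO1A), cloned between BamHI and XbaI sites that are both retained. It is fused at its N terminus to GFP supplied by the backbone. The resulting GFP–FKHR fusion lets expression and subcellular localisation of this forkhead transcription factor be followed by fluorescence in transfected cells. The insert carries a single amino-acid substitution, H215R. The record does not state its functional consequence, although the position lies in the region generally assigned to the forkhead DNA-binding domain, and such mutants are commonly used to test whether DNA binding is needed for activity.

The associated publication concerns forkhead factors as effectors of cell death and cell cycle arrest downstream of PTEN. This suggests the plasmid is used as a mutant comparator to wild-type GFP-FKHR in transfection studies of PTEN/forkhead signalling.
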