Addgene plasmid #9027: 1121 pcDNA3 GFP FKHR H215R
Depositing lab: William Sellers. Depositing organization: Dana-Farber Cancer Institute. Publication: Forkhead transcription factors are critical effectors of cell death and cell cycle arrest downstream of PTEN. Nakamura N, Ramaswamy S, Vazquez F, Signoretti S, Loda M, Sellers WR. Mol Cell Biol. 2000 Dec . 20(23):8969-82. 10.1128/MCB.20.23.8969-8982.2000 PubMed 11073996.
Backbone
  Vector backbone: pcDNA3
  Backbone manufacturer: Invitrogen
  Backbone size w/o insert (bp): 6046
  Vector type: Mammalian Expression
  Selectable markers: Neomycin (select with G418)
Growth in bacteria
  Bacterial resistance: Ampicillin, 100 μg/mL
  Growth temperature: 37°C
  Growth strain: DH5alpha
  Copy number: High Copy
Gene/Insert
  Gene/Insert name: FKHR H215R (alt names: FKHR; FOXO1A)
  Species: H. sapiens (human)
  Insert size (bp): 2000
  Mutation: H215R
  Entrez Gene: FOXO1 (a.k.a. FKH1, FKHR, FOXO1A)
  Tag / fusion protein: GFP (N terminal on backbone)
  Cloning method: Restriction Enzyme; 5′ cloning site BamHI (not destroyed); 3′ cloning site XbaI (not destroyed)
  Sequencing primers: 5′ T7
Terms and licenses: Academic/Nonprofit Terms; Industry Terms: Not Available to Industry
How to cite: 1121 pcDNA3 GFP FKHR H215R was a gift from William Sellers (Addgene plasmid # 9027 ; http://n2t.net/addgene:9027 ; RRID:Addgene_9027)
